Addgene plasmid #225131: pET29b(+)_gp1(A11V)
Purpose: Phage GIL01 protein gp1 (A11V) mutant with a single nucleotide substitution (C32T)
Depositing lab: Matej Butala. Depositing organization: University of Ljubljana, Biotechnical Faculty.
Backbone
  Vector backbone: pET-29(+)
  Backbone manufacturer: Twist Bioscience
  Total vector size (bp): 5536
  Vector type: Bacterial Expression
Growth in bacteria
  Bacterial resistance: Kanamycin, 50 μg/mL
  Growth temperature: 37°C
  Growth strain: DH5alpha
  Copy number: Unknown
Gene/Insert
  Gene/Insert name: gp1 (A11V)
  Species: bacteriophage GIL01
  Mutation: Alanine 11 to Valine
  GenBank ID: AJ536073.2
  Promoter: T7 promoter
  Tag / fusion protein: His-tag (N terminal on insert)
  Cloning method: Unknown
  Sequencing primers: 5′ T7 forward
Resource information
  A portion of this plasmid was derived from a plasmid made by: Twist Bioscience
Terms and licenses: Academic/Nonprofit Terms; Industry Terms: Not Available to Industry
How to cite: pET29b(+)_gp1(A11V) was a gift from Matej Butala (Addgene plasmid # 225131 ; http://n2t.net/addgene:225131 ; RRID:Addgene_225131)
