[The description below was written by a language model from this plasmid's Addgene catalogue record and pLannotate feature annotations shown in this document.]
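Description:
pET29b(+)_gp1(A11V) is a bacterial expression plasmid of about 5.5 kb built on the pET-29b(+) backbone, carrying a mutant version of the gp1 gene from bacteriophage GIL01. It is maintained in E. coli through a ColE1/pBR322-type origin accompanied by the rop gene and the bom mobility region, an arrangement that generally moderates copy number (the record lists copy number as unknown). Selection is by kanamycin through an aph(3')-Ia resistance gene. An f1 origin is also present, which allows production of single-stranded DNA with helper phage. Short fragments annotated as tetracycline resistance sequence are remnants of the pBR322-derived backbone, not functional markers.

The expression cassette spans the numbering origin of the circular sequence. A T7 promoter is followed by a lac operator and the strong phage T7 gene 10 ribosome binding site, then an N-terminal His tag at the start of the open reading frame, and a T7 terminator downstream. The plasmid-borne lacI gene supplies repressor, so transcription depends on a host providing T7 RNA polymerase and is induced with IPTG. The gp1 coding sequence itself is not recognised by the automated annotation. The small reverse-strand "recA" fragment within the insert region is most likely a spurious homology hit. A second His-coding stretch lies just before the terminator and corresponds to the vector's own C-terminal tag; whether it is translated in frame cannot be determined from the record. The insert carries a single nucleotide change, C32T, that converts alanine 11 to valine. The plasmid is suited to producing and affinity-purifying the His-tagged mutant protein, presumably for comparison with wild-type gp1, although the record does not state a specific experimental use.
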