Features (pLannotate 1.2.2; 20 found; start..end, strand, type, name):
     10..27      +  CDS            7xHis (fragment): 6xHis affinity tag
    203..310     -  CDS            recA (fragment): RECA_RALSO - Protein inferred from homology: Swiss-Prot protein existence level 3. Can catalyze the hydrolysis of ATP in the presence of single- stranded DNA, the ATP-dependent uptake of single-stranded DNA by duplex DNA, and the ATP-dependent hybridization of homologous single-stranded DNAs. It interacts with LexA causing its activation and leading to its autocatalytic cleavage. From Ralstonia solanacearum (strain GMI1000) (Pseudomonas solanacearum).
    307..324     +  CDS            9xHis (fragment): 9xHis affinity tag
    334..383     +  CDS            SET1 (fragment): solubility-enhancement tag derived from T7 phage gene 10B
    391..438     +  terminator     T7 terminator: transcription terminator for bacteriophage T7 RNA polymerase
    475..903     +  rep_origin     f1 ori (sequence partly withheld): f1 bacteriophage origin of replication; arrow indicates direction of (+) strand synthesis
    956..1013    +  promoter       AmpR promoter (fragment): bla
   1022..1837    -  CDS            KanR: aminoglycoside phosphotransferase; aph(3')-Ia; confers resistance to kanamycin in bacteria or G418 (Geneticin®) in eukaryotes
   1959..2547    +  rep_origin     ori: high-copy-number ColE1/pMB1/pBR322/pUC origin of replication
   2733..2872    -  misc_feature   bom: basis of mobility region from pBR322
   2974..3165    -  CDS            rop: Rop protein, which maintains plasmids at low copy number; rop
   3182..3562    +  CDS            YPB1_ECOLX: Protein predicted: Swiss-Prot protein existence level 4. From Escherichia coli.
   3634..3925    -  CDS            TcR (fragment): tetracycline efflux protein; tet; confers resistance to tetracycline
   3940..3961    -  protein_bind   CAP binding site: CAP binding activates transcription in the presence of cAMP. E. coli catabolite activator protein
   3974..5056    -  CDS            lacI: lac repressor; lacI; The lac repressor binds to the lac operator to inhibit transcription in E. coli. This inhibition can be relieved by adding lactose or isopropyl-β-D-thiogalactopyranoside (IPTG).
   5057..5134    -  promoter       lacI promoter: lacI
   5142..5421    -  CDS            TcR (fragment): tetracycline efflux protein; tet; confers resistance to tetracycline
   5447..5465    +  promoter       T7 promoter: promoter for bacteriophage T7 RNA polymerase
   5466..5490    +  protein_bind   lac operator: The lac repressor binds to the lac operator to inhibit transcription in E. coli. This inhibition can be relieved by adding lactose or isopropyl-β-D-thiogalactopyranoside (IPTG). lac repressor encoded by lacI
   5505..5527    +  RBS            RBS: efficient ribosome binding site from bacteriophage T7 gene 10 (Olins and Rangwala, 1989)
>Addgene plasmid #225131 | pET29b(+)_gp1(A11V) | addgene full sequence | sequence record 448443 | Addgene NGS Result
AGAGGATCGCATCACCATCACCATCACGGATCCATGAGTAAACTACTGACTGCGCAAGAGGTTGTAGACT
TATTGCGTGTTCATAAAAAGACTATCCATAGAATGATACATTCTGGAAAGTTGGACGCTTCAAAAGTAGC
AAACAAATTCCTCATTAAAGAGGAAGATGCAAAAGGACTATTGGAAAATAAAAATAAACTGGACAATTAA
TAGCTTGACCCATTCGTTCGCCATTGTAAGAATACCACGCTCCTGATTTATCAACGATTCTATTACCTAC
AATTTCTTGTCCTTGTTTAACTCGAGCACCACCACCACCACCACTGAGATCCGGCTGCTAACAAAGCCCG
AAAGGAAGCTGAGTTGGCTGCTGCCACCGCTGAGCAATAACTAGCATAACCCCTTGGGGCCTCTAAACGG
GTCTTGAGGGGTTTTTTGCTGAAAGGAGGAACTATATCCGGATTGGCGAATGGG
[124 nt withheld, positions 475-598]
C
[91 nt withheld, positions 600-690]
A
[49 nt withheld, positions 692-740]
CCTTTGACGTTGGAGTCCACGTTCTTT
[37 nt withheld, positions 768-804]
ACCCTATCTCGGTCTATTCTTTTGATTTATAAGGGATTTTGCCGATTTCGGCCTATTGGTTAAAAAATGA
GCTGATTTAACAAAAATTTAACGCGAATTTTAACAAAATATTAACGCTTACAATTTAGGTGGCACTTTTC
GGGGAAATGTGCGCGGAACCCCTATTTGTTTATTTTTCTAAATACATTCAAATATGTATCCGCTCATGAA
TTAATTCTTAGAAAAACTCATCGAGCATCAAATGAAACTGCAATTTATTCATATCAGGATTATCAATACC
ATATTTTTGAAAAAGCCGTTTCTGTAATGAAGGAGAAAACTCACCGAGGCAGTTCCATAGGATGGCAAGA
TCCTGGTATCGGTCTGCGATTCCGACTCGTCCAACATCAATACAACCTATTAATTTCCCCTCGTCAAAAA
TAAGGTTATCAAGTGAGAAATCACCATGAGTGACGACTGAATCCGGTGAGAATGGCAAAAGTTTATGCAT
TTCTTTCCAGACTTGTTCAACAGGCCAGCCATTACGCTCGTCATCAAAATCACTCGCATCAACCAAACCG
TTATTCATTCGTGATTGCGCCTGAGCGAGACGAAATACGCGATCGCTGTTAAAAGGACAATTACAAACAG
GAATCGAATGCAACCGGCGCAGGAACACTGCCAGCGCATCAACAATATTTTCACCTGAATCAGGATATTC
TTCTAATACCTGGAATGCTGTTTTCCCGGGGATCGCAGTGGTGAGTAACCATGCATCATCAGGAGTACGG
ATAAAATGCTTGATGGTCGGAAGAGGCATAAATTCCGTCAGCCAGTTTAGTCTGACCATCTCATCTGTAA
CATCATTGGCAACGCTACCTTTGCCATGTTTCAGAAACAACTCTGGCGCATCGGGCTTCCCATACAATCG
ATAGATTGTCGCACCTGATTGCCCGACATTATCGCGAGCCCATTTATACCCATATAAATCAGCATCCATG
TTGGAATTTAATCGCGGCCTAGAGCAAGACGTTTCCCGTTGAATATGGCTCATAACACCCCTTGTATTAC
TGTTTATGTAAGCAGACAGTTTTATTGTTCATGACCAAAATCCCTTAACGTGAGTTTTCGTTCCACTGAG
CGTCAGACCCCGTAGAAAAGATCAAAGGATCTTCTTGAGATCCTTTTTTTCTGCGCGTAATCTGCTGCTT
GCAAACAAAAAAACCACCGCTACCAGCGGTGGTTTGTTTGCCGGATCAAGAGCTACCAACTCTTTTTCCG
AAGGTAACTGGCTTCAGCAGAGCGCAGATACCAAATACTGTCCTTCTAGTGTAGCCGTAGTTAGGCCACC
ACTTCAAGAACTCTGTAGCACCGCCTACATACCTCGCTCTGCTAATCCTGTTACCAGTGGCTGCTGCCAG
TGGCGATAAGTCGTGTCTTACCGGGTTGGACTCAAGACGATAGTTACCGGATAAGGCGCAGCGGTCGGGC
TGAACGGGGGGTTCGTGCACACAGCCCAGCTTGGAGCGAACGACCTACACCGAACTGAGATACCTACAGC
GTGAGCTATGAGAAAGCGCCACGCTTCCCGAAGGGAGAAAGGCGGACAGGTATCCGGTAAGCGGCAGGGT
CGGAACAGGAGAGCGCACGAGGGAGCTTCCAGGGGGAAACGCCTGGTATCTTTATAGTCCTGTCGGGTTT
CGCCACCTCTGACTTGAGCGTCGATTTTTGTGATGCTCGTCAGGGGGGCGGAGCCTATGGAAAAACGCCA
GCAACGCGGCCTTTTTACGGTTCCTGGCCTTTTGCTGGCCTTTTGCTCACATGTTCTTTCCTGCGTTATC
CCCTGATTCTGTGGATAACCGTATTACCGCCTTTGAGTGAGCTGATACCGCTCGCCGCAGCCGAACGACC
GAGCGCAGCGAGTCAGTGAGCGAGGAAGCGGAAGAGCGCCTGATGCGGTATTTTCTCCTTACGCATCTGT
GCGGTATTTCACACCGCAATGGTGCACTCTCAGTACAATCTGCTCTGATGCCGCATAGTTAAGCCAGTAT
ACACTCCGCTATCGCTACGTGACTGGGTCATGGCTGCGCCCCGACACCCGCCAACACCCGCTGACGCGCC
CTGACGGGCTTGTCTGCTCCCGGCATCCGCTTACAGACAAGCTGTGACCGTCTCCGGGAGCTGCATGTGT
CAGAGGTTTTCACCGTCATCACCGAAACGCGCGAGGCAGCTGCGGTAAAGCTCATCAGCGTGGTCGTGAA
GCGATTCACAGATGTCTGCCTGTTCATCCGCGTCCAGCTCGTTGAGTTTCTCCAGAAGCGTTAATGTCTG
GCTTCTGATAAAGCGGGCCATGTTAAGGGCGGTTTTTTCCTGTTTGGTCACTGATGCCTCCGTGTAAGGG
GGATTTCTGTTCATGGGGGTAATGATACCGATGAAACGAGAGAGGATGCTCACGATACGGGTTACTGATG
ATGAACATGCCCGGTTACTGGAACGTTGTGAGGGTAAACAACTGGCGGTATGGATGCGGCGGGACCAGAG
AAAAATCACTCAGGGTCAATGCCAGCGCTTCGTTAATACAGATGTAGGTGTTCCACAGGGTAGCCAGCAG
CATCCTGCGATGCAGATCCGGAACATAATGGTGCAGGGCGCTGACTTCCGCGTTTCCAGACTTTACGAAA
CACGGAAACCGAAGACCATTCATGTTGTTGCTCAGGTCGCAGACGTTTTGCAGCAGCAGTCGCTTCACGT
TCGCTCGCGTATCGGTGATTCATTCTGCTAACCAGTAAGGCAACCCCGCCAGCCTAGCCGGGTCCTCAAC
GACAGGAGCACGATCATGCGCACCCGTGGGGCCGCCATGCCGGCGATAATGGCCTGCTTCTCGCCGAAAC
GTTTGGTGGCGGGACCAGTGACGAAGGCTTGAGCGAGGGCGTGCAAGATTCCGAATACCGCAAGCGACAG
GCCGATCATCGTCGCGCTCCAGCGAAAGCGGTCCTCGCCGAAAATGACCCAGAGCGCTGCCGGCACCTGT
CCTACGAGTTGCATGATAAAGAAGACAGTCATAAGTGCGGCGACGATAGTCATGCCCCGCGCCCACCGGA
AGGAGCTGACTGGGTTGAAGGCTCTCAAGGGCATCGGTCGAGATCCCGGTGCCTAATGAGTGAGCTAACT
TACATTAATTGCGTTGCGCTCACTGCCCGCTTTCCAGTCGGGAAACCTGTCGTGCCAGCTGCATTAATGA
ATCGGCCAACGCGCGGGGAGAGGCGGTTTGCGTATTGGGCGCCAGGGTGGTTTTTCTTTTCACCAGTGAG
ACGGGCAACAGCTGATTGCCCTTCACCGCCTGGCCCTGAGAGAGTTGCAGCAAGCGGTCCACGCTGGTTT
GCCCCAGCAGGCGAAAATCCTGTTTGATGGTGGTTAACGGCGGGATATAACATGAGCTGTCTTCGGTATC
GTCGTATCCCACTACCGAGATGTCCGCACCAACGCGCAGCCCGGACTCGGTAATGGCGCGCATTGCGCCC
AGCGCCATCTGATCGTTGGCAACCAGCATCGCAGTGGGAACGATGCCCTCATTCAGCATTTGCATGGTTT
GTTGAAAACCGGACATGGCACTCCAGTCGCCTTCCCGTTCCGCTATCGGCTGAATTTGATTGCGAGTGAG
ATATTTATGCCAGCCAGCCAGACGCAGACGCGCCGAGACAGAACTTAATGGGCCCGCTAACAGCGCGATT
TGCTGGTGACCCAATGCGACCAGATGCTCCACGCCCAGTCGCGTACCGTCTTCATGGGAGAAAATAATAC
TGTTGATGGGTGTCTGGTCAGAGACATCAAGAAATAACGCCGGAACATTAGTGCAGGCAGCTTCCACAGC
AATGGCATCCTGGTCATCCAGCGGATAGTTAATGATCAGCCCACTGACGCGTTGCGCGAGAAGATTGTGC
ACCGCCGCTTTACAGGCTTCGACGCCGCTTCGTTCTACCATCGACACCACCACGCTGGCACCCAGTTGAT
CGGCGCGAGATTTAATCGCCGCGACAATTTGCGACGGCGCGTGCAGGGCCAGACTGGAGGTGGCAACGCC
AATCAGCAACGACTGTTTGCCCGCCAGTTGTTGTGCCACGCGGTTGGGAATGTAATTCAGCTCCGCCATC
GCCGCTTCCACTTTTTCCCGCGTTTTCGCAGAAACGTGGCTGGCCTGGTTCACCACGCGGGAAACGGTCT
GATAAGAGACACCGGCATACTCTGCGACATCGTATAACGTTACTGGTTTCACATTCACCACCCTGAATTG
ACTCTCTTCCGGGCGCTATCATGCCATACCGCGAAAGGTTTTGCGCCATTCGATGGTGTCCGGGATCTCG
ACGCTCTCCCTTATGCGACTCCTGCATTAGGAAGCAGCCCAGTAGTAGGTTGAGGCCGTTGAGCACCGCC
GCCGCAAGGAATGGTGCATGCAAGGAGATGGCGCCCAACAGTCCCCCGGCCACGGGGCCTGCCACCATAC
CCACGCCGAAACAAGCGCTCATGAGCCCGAAGTGGCGAGCCCGATCTTCCCCATCGGTGATGTCGGCGAT
ATAGGCGCCAGCAACCGCACCTGTGGCGCCGGTGATGCCGGCCACGATGCGTCCGGCGTAGAGGATCGAG
ATCGATCTCGATCCCGCGAAATTAATACGACTCACTATAGGGGAATTGTGAGCGGATAACAATTCCCCTC
TAGAAATAATTTTGTTTAACTTTAAGAAGGAGATATACATATG
